Addgene plasmid #72222: pcDNA3-Flag-Tet3 CD Mut
Purpose: Express flag-tagged mouse Tet3 catalytic domain - catalytic dead mutant.
Depositing lab: Yi Zhang. Depositing organization: University of North Carolina at Chapel Hill. Publication: Tet proteins can convert 5-methylcytosine to 5-formylcytosine and 5-carboxylcytosine. Ito S, Shen L, Dai Q, Wu SC, Collins LB, Swenberg JA, He C, Zhang Y. Science. 2011 Sep 2;333(6047):1300-3. doi: 10.1126/science.1210597. Epub 2011 Jul 21. PubMed 21778364.
Backbone
  Vector backbone: pcDNA3
  Backbone size w/o insert (bp): 6000
  Total vector size (bp): 9000
  Modifications to backbone: A rabbit beta globin intron is inserted.
  Vector type: Mammalian Expression
Growth in bacteria
  Bacterial resistance: Ampicillin, 100 μg/mL
  Growth temperature: 37°C
  Growth strain: DH5alpha
  Copy number: High Copy
Gene/Insert
  Gene/Insert name: Ten-Eleven Translocation 3
  Species: M. musculus (mouse)
  Insert size (bp): 2916
  Mutation: The plasmid expresses TET3 catalytic domain (catalytic-dead mutations H950Y and D952A).
  Promoter: CMV
  Tag / fusion protein: flag (N terminal on backbone)
  Cloning method: Unknown
  Sequencing primers: 5′ CMV-F; 3′ BGH-rev
Terms and licenses: Academic/Nonprofit Terms; Industry Terms: Not Available to Industry
Depositor comments: Modified pcDNA3 vector with a beta globulin intron inserted. This insertion can help stabilize the transcripts and is particularly useful for the expression of large genes, such as p300 and Tet proteins Note that an additional mutation, D1507E, is present in the Tet3 insert in this plasmid. This additional mutation does not affect the property of the mutant protein (as it is catalytically dead). For additional information about how this plasmid was created and used, please see Ito et al., Nature 2010 Pubmed ID: 20639862
How to cite: pcDNA3-Flag-Tet3 CD Mut was a gift from Yi Zhang (Addgene plasmid # 72222 ; http://n2t.net/addgene:72222 ; RRID:Addgene_72222)
