[The description below was written by a language model from this plasmid's Addgene catalogue record.]
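Description:
pcDNA3-Flag-Tet3 CD Mut is a mammalian expression plasmid built on a modified pcDNA3 backbone, with a total size of roughly 9 kb, of which about 2.9 kb is insert. It is maintained in E. coli as a high-copy plasmid under ampicillin selection. No feature table accompanies the record, so other standard pcDNA3 elements are not itemised. The use of a BGH reverse sequencing primer is consistent with the usual bovine growth hormone polyadenylation region lying downstream of the insert. The backbone has been altered by insertion of a rabbit beta-globin intron, which the depositor notes helps stabilise transcripts and is particularly helpful for expressing large genes such as the Tet proteins.

The payload is the catalytic domain of mouse Ten-Eleven Translocation 3 (Tet3), expressed from the CMV promoter with an N-terminal Flag tag supplied by the backbone for detection or immunoprecipitation. Tet proteins are dioxygenases that oxidise 5-methylcytosine in DNA. This version carries the substitutions H950Y and D952A, which render the enzyme catalytically dead. An additional change, D1507E, is also present in the insert, and the depositor states that it does not alter the properties of the already inactive mutant.

The construct is intended for expressing the inactive Tet3 catalytic domain in mammalian cells. It would typically serve as a negative control alongside a wild-type catalytic domain construct, so that effects on 5-methylcytosine oxidation products can be attributed to enzymatic activity rather than to protein overexpression. The cloning method is not recorded.
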