>Addgene plasmid #72222 | pcDNA3-Flag-Tet3 CD Mut | addgene partial sequence | sequence record 136576 | CMV-F 5'-CGCAAATGGGCGGTAGGCGTG-3'
CTATATAAGCAGAGCTCTCTGGCTAACTAGAGAACCCACTGCTTACTGGCTTATCGAAATTAATACGACT
CACTATAGGGAGACCCAAGCTAGAGTCGATCCTGAGAACTTCAGGGTGAGTTTGGGGACCCTTGATTGTT
CTTTCTTTTTCGCTATTGTAAAATTCATGTTATATGGAGGGGGCAAAGTTTTCAGGGTGTTGTTTAGAAT
GGGAAGATGTCCCTTGTATCACCATGGACCCTCATGATAATTTTGTTTCTTTCACTTTCTACTCTGTTGA
CAACCATTGTCTCCTCTTATTTTCTTTTCATTTTCTGTAACTTTTTCGTTAAACTTTAGCTTGCATTTGT
AACGAATTTTTAAATTCACTTTTGTTTATTTGTCAGATTGTAAGTACTTTCTCTAATCACTTTTTTTTCA
AGGCAATCAGGGTATATTATATTGTACTTCAGCACAGTTTTAGAGAACAATTGTTATAATTAAATGATAA
GGTAGAATATTTCTGCATATAAATTCTGGCTGGCGTGGAAATATTCTTATTGGTAGAAACAACTACATCC
TGGTCATCATCCTGCCTTTCTCTTTATGGTTACAATGATATACACTGTTTGAGATGAGGATAAAATACTC
TGAGTCCAAACCGGGCCCCTCTGCTAACCATGTTCATGCCTTCTTCTTTTTCCTACAGCTCCTGGGCAAC
GTGCTGGTTTGTGCTGTCGACCCCAAGCTTATGGACTACAAAGACGATGACGACAAGGGATCCACTAGTA
ACGGCCGCCAGTGTGCTGGAATTCGCCCTTTAGAGTTCCCTACCTGCGATTGTGTCGAACAAATAGTGGA
GAAAGATGAAGGCCCATATTACACTCACCTGGGATCTGGCCCCACAGTAGCTTCTATCCGGGAACTCATG
GAGGATCGGTATGGAGAAAAGGGGAAAGCTATCCGGATTGAGAAGGTCATCTACACGGGCAAGGAGGGGA
AGAGTTCTCGAGGCTGTCCCATCGCCAAGTGGGTGATCCGAAGACACACACTGGAG
