>Addgene plasmid #72222 | pcDNA3-Flag-Tet3 CD Mut | addgene partial sequence | sequence record 136577 | BGH-rev 5'-TAGAAGGCACAGTCGAGG-3'
GCATTTAGGTGACACTATAGAATAGGGCCCTCTAGATGCATGCTCGAGCGGCCGCCAGTGTGATGGATAT
CTGCAGAATTCGCCCTTCGCTGGCTCCTGGCACCTAGATCCAGCGGCTGTAGGGGCCAGTGACCTTTGTG
TAGGCGTAAGAGGACACGGTGACCGCGGAGTCTGTGGGCATGGCCAGCGCCTGCCGGGTAGGGATAGCCC
CCTTCTTTTCTTTGTGCTGGGGCTCAGCCACCATAGCACCCCCCCATTTTCGCTTCTTCCCGTAGAGCTT
GGCCTCCTGCTGGCCCAGGCCCAGGCGTGCGGCCTCCTCTTGCCGCTGCCGCGCCCGTTCCGCCAGCTGC
TTCATCTTGGCCTCCCAGAGCGCCAGCCCGTGGTTGGGCTGGTTGAGGTTCTTGTGTTGGTAGAAGACCA
GCGAGATGCGGGTGGGGTGGCAGCGGTTGGGTTTTTTGAGTGGAGTGGTGGCATGCAGCTCTCGCCGGGC
ACACTCGATGAGGATGGAGCAATGGGCGGGGGCCACGGCCACCCCGCCTATGTTCTCATCCAGGAAGTTG
TGTTCACTGTCCGACCACAGTTCCTCCTCCTCCTCTTCCACTGTGGGTCCACTCTTCTCTTCCTTCACCA
CCCCCTTGCTGGGGGGCTCCTCAGCTGTCCCCTCCTCCAGGCTGAAGGGATCCCACAGTTTCTCCTCTGA
CTTCAGGGCCCCAAATAGCTTCTCGTTGGAGCTCAAGGGCATGCCAAAGGCTTGCCAGGCTTTGTCTAGC
GGGTTGGCCCCCGGTGTGGGAATCCTGCCCTCCTCCACCTTCACAGGATTCCACAACTTGTCTTGGAACC
CAGGTCCACCTTTCAGGGCGGGGTTGAAATCCCCGGTTCCCATCCCCCATGGCTTCTCAGTTAGGCTGGG
ACCAGTCAAGGCAGAGGTGCCGTTCCCAAACTTGCAGGGGCTCCATGGCTTGCCTCGAAGCCGTGCTCCA
GCATGGGG
