>Addgene plasmid #72222 | pcDNA3-Flag-Tet3 CD Mut | addgene partial sequence | sequence record 137594 | pCAX-F 5'-CAGCTCCTGGGCAACGTGC-3'
AGCTTATGGACTACAAAGACGATGACGACAAGGGATCCACTAGTAACGGCCGCCAGTGTGCTGGAATTCG
CCCTTTAGAGTTCCCTACCTGCGATTGTGTCGAACAAATAGTGGAGAAAGATGAAGGCCCATATTACACT
CACCTGGGATCTGGCCCCACAGTAGCTTCTATCCGGGAACTCATGGAGGATCGGTATGGAGAAAAGGGGA
AAGCTATCCGGATTGAGAAGGTCATCTACACGGGCAAGGAGGGGAAGAGTTCTCGAGGCTGTCCCATCGC
CAAGTGGGTGATCCGAAGACACACACTGGAGGAGAAGCTGCTGTGCCTGGTGCGGCATCGGGCAGGCCAC
CATTGTCAGAACGCCGTGATTGTTATCTTGATCCTGGCCTGGGAGGGCATCCCTCGAAGCCTTGGGGACA
CCCTCTACCAGGAGCTTACTGATACCCTCCGGAAGTATGGCAACCCTACCAGCCGGAGATGTGGCCTCAA
TGATGACCGGACCTGTGCTTGCCAAGGCAAAGACCCTAACACCTGCGGTGCCTCCTTCTCCTTCGGCTGT
TCCTGGAGCATGTACTTCAACGGCTGCAAATATGCTCGGAGCAAGACGCCACGAAAGTTCCGCCTCACGG
GAGACAATCCGAAGGAGGAGGAGGTGCTCCGGAATAGCTTTCAGGATCTGGCCACTGAAGTTGCTCCCCT
CTACAAGCGGCTCGCACCCCAGGCCTATCAGAACCAGGTGACCAATGAGGATGTGGCGATCGACTGCCGC
CTGGGGCTGAAGGAAGGGAGACCCTTCTCAGGGGTCACAGCCTGCATGGACTTCTGTGCCCACGCCTACA
AGGCCCAACATAACCTCTACAATGGGTGCACTGTGGTCTGCACCCTGACCAAGGAAGACAATCGCTGCGT
GGGCCAGATCCCTGAGGACGAGCAACTGCACGTGCTGCCCCTCTACA
